Addgene plasmid #142313: TFORF2020
Purpose: Lentiviral vector for overexpressing transcription factor ORFs with unique 24-bp barcodes. Barcodes facilitate identification of transcription factors in pooled screens.
Depositing lab: Feng Zhang. Depositing organization: Broad Institute. Publication: A transcription factor atlas of directed differentiation. Joung J, Ma S, Tay T, Geiger-Schuller KR, Kirchgatterer PC, Verdine VK, Guo B, Arias-Garcia MA, Allen WE, Singh A, Kuksenko O, Abudayyeh OO, Gootenberg JS, Fu Z, Macrae RK, Buenrostro JD, Regev A, Zhang F. Cell. 2023 Jan 5;186(1):209-229.e26. doi: 10.1016/j.cell.2022.11.026. PubMed 36608654.
Backbone
  Vector backbone: pLX_TRC317
  Backbone manufacturer: Broad Institute Genetic Perturbation Platform
  Backbone size w/o insert (bp): 8264
  Vector type: Mammalian Expression, Lentiviral
  Selectable markers: Puromycin
Growth in bacteria
  Bacterial resistance: Ampicillin, 100 μg/mL
  Growth temperature: 37°C
  Growth strain: NEB Stable
  Copy number: High Copy
Gene/Insert
  Gene/Insert name: MYBL2
  Species: H. sapiens (human)
  Insert size (bp): 2204
  Entrez Gene: MYBL2 (a.k.a. B-MYB, BMYB)
  Promoter: EF1a
  Cloning method: Unknown
  Sequencing primers: 5′ GGGTGGAGACTGAAGTTAGGCCAG; 3′ CACATAGCGTAAAAGGAGCAACATAG
Terms and licenses: Academic/Nonprofit Terms; Industry Terms: Not Available to Industry
Depositor comments: NM_002466,ENST00000217026 . The transcription factor ORF portion of this plasmid was synthesized by Genewiz. Please test multiple small colonies in case of plasmid recombination. To make this collection available in a timely manner, a portion of this collection was not fully sequenced by Addgene. If an Addgene verified full plasmid sequence is not available, please contact us prior to placing an order to request the full sequence.
How to cite: TFORF2020 was a gift from Feng Zhang (Addgene plasmid # 142313 ; http://n2t.net/addgene:142313 ; RRID:Addgene_142313)
