[The description below was written by a language model from this plasmid's Addgene catalogue record and pLannotate feature annotations shown in this document.]
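Description:
TFORF2020 is a lentiviral mammalian expression plasmid built on the pLX_TRC317 backbone and carrying the human transcription factor MYBL2 (B-MYB) as an overexpression ORF. It belongs to a barcoded transcription factor ORF collection in which each clone carries a unique 24-bp barcode, so that individual factors can be identified by sequencing in pooled screens. The barcode is not annotated in the feature table, so its position is not stated. In bacteria the plasmid replicates from a high-copy ColE1/pUC-type origin and is selected through the β-lactamase (AmpR) gene. An f1 origin and remnants of lac/lacZα cloning sequence, flanked by T7 and T3 promoters, are also present in the backbone. The depositor notes that the plasmid may recombine during propagation, as can occur with LTR-containing vectors.

The viral portion has a third-generation, self-inactivating layout. An RSV promoter drives a truncated HIV-1 5' LTR, followed by the Ψ packaging signal with a partial gag sequence, the Rev response element for Rev-dependent nuclear export of the genomic RNA, a cPPT/CTS element, and a ΔU3 3' LTR that disables LTR promoter activity after integration. Within this genome an SV40 early promoter/origin region precedes a puromycin N-acetyltransferase gene for selecting transduced cells. Downstream of it, the strong constitutive EF-1α promoter drives the MYBL2 coding sequence, which is followed by a WPRE that enhances transcript expression. An SV40 polyadenylation signal lies beyond the 3' LTR. Several short annotated fragments (U6 promoter, small t antigen, Rev, lacI) appear to be partial matches rather than functional units. The construct is intended for producing lentivirus to overexpress MYBL2 stably, individually or in pooled screens such as studies of directed differentiation.
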