Features (pLannotate 1.2.2; 31 found; start..end, strand, type, name):
      5..231     +  promoter       RSV promoter: Rous sarcoma virus enhancer/promoter
    232..412     +  LTR            5' LTR (truncated): truncated 5' long terminal repeat (LTR) from HIV-1
    459..584     +  misc_feature   HIV-1 Ψ: packaging signal of human immunodeficiency virus type 1
    568..931     +  CDS            HIV-1 gag (fragment): gag protein from human immunodeficiency virus 1; gag
   1077..1310    +  misc_feature   RRE: The Rev response element (RRE) of HIV-1 allows for Rev-dependent mRNA export from the nucleus to the cytoplasm.
   1687..1713    +  CDS            Rev (fragment): human immunodeficiency virus 1 (HIV-1) Rev protein; rev; enhances nuclear export of unspliced and incompletely spliced viral mRNAs
   1720..1743    +  promoter       SV40 promoter (fragment): SV40 early promoter
   1744..1815    +  promoter       SV40 promoter (fragment): SV40 enhancer and early promoter
   1839..1974    +  rep_origin     SV40 ori: SV40 origin of replication
   2020..2616    +  CDS            PuroR (fragment): puromycin N-acetyltransferase; pac from Streptomyces; confers resistance to puromycin
   2665..2782    +  misc_feature   cPPT/CTS: central polypurine tract and central termination sequence of HIV-1
   2847..2913    +  CDS            small t antigen (fragment): SV40 (simian virus 40) small t antigen
   2920..4098    +  promoter       EF-1α promoter: strong constitutive promoter for human elongation factor EF-1α
   4115..6214    +  CDS            MYBL2: MYBB_HUMAN - Also known as BMYB. Experimental evidence at protein level: Swiss-Prot protein existence level 1. Transcription factor involved in the regulation of cell survival, proliferation, and differentiation. Transactivates the expression of the CLU gene. From Homo sapiens (Human).
   6230..6283    +  promoter       U6 promoter (fragment): RNA polymerase III promoter for human U6 snRNA
   6325..6913    +  misc_feature   WPRE: woodchuck hepatitis virus posttranscriptional regulatory element
   6964..6983    +  misc_feature   cPPT/CTS (fragment): central polypurine tract and central termination sequence of HIV-1
   6985..7218    +  LTR            3' LTR (ΔU3): self-inactivating 3' long terminal repeat (LTR) from HIV-1
   7296..7417    +  polyA_signal   SV40 poly(A) signal: SV40 polyadenylation signal
   7457..7592    +  rep_origin     SV40 ori: SV40 origin of replication
   7613..7631    -  promoter       T7 promoter: promoter for bacteriophage T7 RNA polymerase
   7639..7794    +  CDS            lacZα (fragment): LacZα fragment of β-galactosidase; lacZ fragment
   7799..8227    +  rep_origin     f1 ori (sequence partly withheld): f1 bacteriophage origin of replication; arrow indicates direction of (+) strand synthesis
   8280..8384    +  promoter       AmpR promoter: bla
   8385..9245    +  CDS            AmpR: β-lactamase; bla; confers resistance to ampicillin, carbenicillin, and related antibiotics
   9416..10004   +  rep_origin     ori: high-copy-number ColE1/pMB1/pBR322/pUC origin of replication
  10187..10279   +  CDS            lacI (fragment): lac repressor; lacI; The lac repressor binds to the lac operator to inhibit transcription in E. coli. This inhibition can be relieved by adding lactose or isopropyl-β-D-thiogalactopyranoside (IPTG).
  10292..10313   +  protein_bind   CAP binding site: CAP binding activates transcription in the presence of cAMP. E. coli catabolite activator protein
  10328..10358   +  promoter       lac promoter: promoter for the E. coli lac operon
  10366..10382   +  protein_bind   lac operator: The lac repressor binds to the lac operator to inhibit transcription in E. coli. This inhibition can be relieved by adding lactose or isopropyl-β-D-thiogalactopyranoside (IPTG). lac repressor encoded by lacI
  10427..10445   +  promoter       T3 promoter: promoter for bacteriophage T3 RNA polymerase
>Addgene plasmid #142313 | TFORF2020 | addgene full sequence | sequence record 395784 | Addgene NGS Result
TTAATGTAGTCTTATGCAATACTCTTGTAGTCTTGCAACATGGTAACGATGAGTTAGCAACATGCCTTAC
AAGGAGAGAAAAAGCACCGTGCATGCCGATTGGTGGAAGTAAGGTGGTACGATCGTGCCTTATTAGGAAG
GCAACAGACGGGTCTGACATGGATTGGACGAACCACTGAATTGCCGCATTGCAGAGATATTGTATTTAAG
TGCCTAGCTCGATACATAAACGGGTCTCTCTGGTTAGACCAGATCTGAGCCTGGGAGCTCTCTGGCTAAC
TAGGGAACCCACTGCTTAAGCCTCAATAAAGCTTGCCTTGAGTGCTTCAAGTAGTGTGTGCCCGTCTGTT
GTGTGACTCTGGTAACTAGAGATCCCTCAGACCCTTTTAGTCAGTGTGGAAAATCTCTAGCAGTGGCGCC
CGAACAGGGACTTGAAAGCGAAAGGGAAACCAGAGGAGCTCTCTCGACGCAGGACTCGGCTTGCTGAAGC
GCGCACGGCAAGAGGCGAGGGGCGGCGACTGGTGAGTACGCCAAAAATTTTGACTAGCGGAGGCTAGAAG
GAGAGAGATGGGTGCGAGAGCGTCAGTATTAAGCGGGGGAGAATTAGATCGCGATGGGAAAAAATTCGGT
TAAGGCCAGGGGGAAAGAAAAAATATAAATTAAAACATATAGTATGGGCAAGCAGGGAGCTAGAACGATT
CGCAGTTAATCCTGGCCTGTTAGAAACATCAGAAGGCTGTAGACAAATACTGGGACAGCTACAACCATCC
CTTCAGACAGGATCAGAAGAACTTAGATCATTATATAATACAGTAGCAACCCTCTATTGTGTGCATCAAA
GGATAGAGATAAAAGACACCAAGGAAGCTTTAGACAAGATAGAGGAAGAGCAAAACAAAAGTAAGACCAC
CGCACAGCAAGCGGCCGCTGATCTTCAGACCTGGAGGAGGAGATATGAGGGACAATTGGAGAAGTGAATT
ATATAAATATAAAGTAGTAAAAATTGAACCATTAGGAGTAGCACCCACCAAGGCAAAGAGAAGAGTGGTG
CAGAGAGAAAAAAGAGCAGTGGGAATAGGAGCTTTGTTCCTTGGGTTCTTGGGAGCAGCAGGAAGCACTA
TGGGCGCAGCGTCAATGACGCTGACGGTACAGGCCAGACAATTATTGTCTGGTATAGTGCAGCAGCAGAA
CAATTTGCTGAGGGCTATTGAGGCGCAACAGCATCTGTTGCAACTCACAGTCTGGGGCATCAAGCAGCTC
CAGGCAAGAATCCTGGCTGTGGAAAGATACCTAAAGGATCAACAGCTCCTGGGGATTTGGGGTTGCTCTG
GAAAACTCATTTGCACCACTGCTGTGCCTTGGAATGCTAGTTGGAGTAATAAATCTCTGGAACAGATTTG
GAATCACACGACCTGGATGGAGTGGGACAGAGAAATTAACAATTACACAAGCTTAATACACTCCTTAATT
GAAGAATCGCAAAACCAGCAAGAAAAGAATGAACAAGAATTATTGGAATTAGATAAATGGGCAAGTTTGT
GGAATTGGTTTAACATAACAAATTGGCTGTGGTATATAAAATTATTCATAATGATAGTAGGAGGCTTGGT
AGGTTTAAGAATAGTTTTTGCTGTACTTTCTATAGTGAATAGAGTTAGGCAGGGATATTCACCATTATCG
TTTCAGACCCACCTCCCAACCCCGAGGGGACCCATGCATTGCATCTCAATTAGTCAGCAACCAGGTGTGG
AAAGTCCCCAGGCTCCCCAGCAGGCAGAAGTATGCAAAGCATGCGTCTCAATTAGTCAGCAACCATAGTC
CCGCCCCTAACTCCGCCCATCCCGCCCCTAACTCCGCCCAGTTCCGCCCATTCTCCGCCCCATGGCTGAC
TAATTTTTTTTATTTATGCAGAGGCCGAGGCCGCCTCGGCCTCTGAGCTATTCCAGAAGTAGTGAGGAGG
CTTTTTTGGAGGCCTAGGCTTTTGCAAAAAGCTTTCTAGAGGTACCACCGGAGCTTACCATGACCGAGTA
CAAGCCCACGGTGCGCCTCGCCACCCGCGACGACGTCCCCAGGGCCGTACGCACCCTCGCCGCCGCGTTC
GCCGACTACCCCGCCACGCGCCACACCGTCGATCCGGACCGCCACATCGAGCGGGTCACCGAGCTGCAAG
AACTCTTCCTCACGCGCGTCGGGCTCGACATCGGCAAGGTGTGGGTCGCGGACGACGGCGCCGCCGTGGC
GGTCTGGACCACGCCGGAGAGCGTCGAAGCGGGGGCGGTGTTCGCCGAGATCGGCCCGCGCATGGCCGAG
TTGAGCGGTTCCCGGCTGGCCGCGCAGCAACAGATGGAAGGCCTCCTGGCGCCGCACCGGCCCAAGGAGC
CCGCGTGGTTCCTGGCCACCGTCGGCGTCTCGCCCGACCACCAGGGCAAGGGTCTGGGCAGCGCCGTCGT
GCTCCCCGGAGTGGAGGCGGCCGAGCGCGCCGGGGTGCCCGCCTTCCTGGAGACCTCCGCGCCCCGCAAC
CTCCCCTTCTACGAGCGGCTCGGCTTCACCGTCACCGCCGACGTCGAGGTGCCCGAAGGACCGCGCACCT
GGTGCATGACCCGCAAGCCCGGTGCCAGTTAACGAATTCTAGATCTTGAGACAAATGGCAGTATTCATCC
ACAATTTTAAAAGAAAAGGGGGGATTGGGGGGTACAGTGCAGGGGAAAGAATAGTAGACATAATAGCAAC
AGACATACAAACTAAAGAATTACAAAAACAAATTACAAAAATTCAAAATTTTCGGGTTTATTACAGGGAC
AGCAGAGATCCACTTTGGCGCCGGCTCGAGGCCTGCAGGTGCAAAGATGGATAAAGTTTTAAACAGAGAG
GAATCTTTGCAGCTAATGGACCTTCTAGGTCTTGAAAGGAGTGGGAATTGGCTCCGGTGCCCGTCAGTGG
GCAGAGCGCACATCGCCCACAGTCCCCGAGAAGTTGGGGGGAGGGGTCGGCAATTGAACCGGTGCCTAGA
GAAGGTGGCGCGGGGTAAACTGGGAAAGTGATGTCGTGTACTGGCTCCGCCTTTTTCCCGAGGGTGGGGG
AGAACCGTATATAAGTGCAGTAGTCGCCGTGAACGTTCTTTTTCGCAACGGGTTTGCCGCCAGAACACAG
GTAAGTGCCGTGTGTGGTTCCCGCGGGCCTGGCCTCTTTACGGGTTATGGCCCTTGCGTGCCTTGAATTA
CTTCCACCTGGCTGCAGTACGTGATTCTTGATCCCGAGCTTCGGGTTGGAAGTGGGTGGGAGAGTTCGAG
GCCTTGCGCTTAAGGAGCCCCTTCGCCTCGTGCTTGAGTTGAGGCCTGGCCTGGGCGCTGGGGCCGCCGC
GTGCGAATCTGGTGGCACCTTCGCGCCTGTCTCGCTGCTTTCGATAAGTCTCTAGCCATTTAAAATTTTT
GATGACCTGCTGCGACGCTTTTTTTCTGGCAAGATAGTCTTGTAAATGCGGGCCAAGATCTGCACACTGG
TATTTCGGTTTTTGGGGCCGCGGGCGGCGACGGGGCCCGTGCGTCCCAGCGCACATGTTCGGCGAGGCGG
GGCCTGCGAGCGCGGCCACCGAGAATCGGACGGGGGTAGTCTCAAGCTGGCCGGCCTGCTCTGGTGCCTG
GCCTCGCGCCGCCGTGTATCGCCCCGCCCTGGGCGGCAAGGCTGGCCCGGTCGGCACCAGTTGCGTGAGC
GGAAAGATGGCCGCTTCCCGGCCCTGCTGCAGGGAGCTCAAAATGGAGGACGCGGCGCTCGGGAGAGCGG
GCGGGTGAGTCACCCACACAAAGGAAAAGGGCCTTTCCGTCCTCAGCCGTCGCTTCATGTGACTCCACGG
AGTACCGGGCGCCGTCCAGGCACCTCGATTAGTTCTCGAGCTTTTGGAGTACGTCGTCTTTAGGTTGGGG
GGAGGGGTTTTATGCGATGGAGTTTCCCCACACTGAGTGGGTGGAGACTGAAGTTAGGCCAGCTTGGCAC
TTGATGTAATTCTCCTTGGAATTTGCCCTTTTTGAGTTTGGATCTTGGTTCATTCTCAAGCCTCAGACAG
TGGTTCAAAGTTTTTTTCTTCCATTTCAGGTGTCGTGAGGCTAGCACCGCCACCATGTCTCGGCGGACGC
GCTGCGAGGATCTGGATGAGCTGCACTACCAGGACACAGATTCAGATGTGCCGGAGCAGAGGGATAGCAA
GTGCAAGGTCAAATGGACCCATGAGGAGGACGAGCAGCTGAGGGCCCTGGTGAGGCAGTTTGGACAGCAG
GACTGGAAGTTCCTGGCCAGCCACTTCCCTAACCGCACTGACCAGCAATGCCAGTACAGGTGGCTGAGAG
TTTTGAATCCAGACCTTGTCAAGGGGCCATGGACCAAAGAGGAAGACCAAAAAGTCATCGAGCTGGTTAA
GAAGTATGGCACAAAGCAGTGGACACTGATTGCCAAGCACCTGAAGGGCCGGCTGGGGAAGCAGTGCCGT
GAACGCTGGCACAACCACCTCAACCCTGAGGTGAAGAAGTCTTGCTGGACCGAGGAGGAGGACCGCATCA
TCTGCGAGGCCCACAAGGTGCTGGGCAACCGCTGGGCCGAGATCGCCAAGATGTTGCCAGGGAGGACAGA
CAATGCTGTGAAGAATCACTGGAACTCTACCATCAAAAGGAAGGTGGACACAGGAGGCTTCTTGAGCGAG
TCCAAAGACTGCAAGCCCCCAGTGTACTTGCTGCTGGAGCTCGAGGACAAGGACGGCCTCCAGAGTGCCC
AGCCCACGGAAGGCCAGGGAAGTCTTCTGACCAACTGGCCCTCCGTCCCTCCTACCATAAAGGAGGAGGA
AAACAGTGAGGAGGAACTTGCAGCAGCCACCACATCGAAGGAACAGGAGCCCATCGGTACAGATCTGGAC
GCAGTGCGAACACCAGAGCCCTTGGAGGAATTCCCGAAGCGTGAGGACCAGGAAGGCTCCCCACCAGAAA
CGAGCCTGCCTTACAAGTGGGTGGTGGAGGCAGCTAACCTCCTCATCCCTGCTGTGGGTTCTAGCCTCTC
TGAAGCCCTGGACTTGATCGAGTCGGACCCTGATGCTTGGTGTGACCTGAGTAAATTTGACCTCCCTGAG
GAACCATCTGCAGAGGACAGTATCAACAACAGCCTAGTGCAGCTGCAAGCGTCACATCAGCAGCAAGTCC
TGCCACCCCGCCAGCCTTCCGCCCTGGTGCCCAGTGTGACCGAGTACCGCCTGGATGGCCACACCATCTC
AGACCTGAGCCGGAGCAGCCGGGGCGAGCTGATCCCCATCTCCCCCAGCACTGAAGTCGGGGGCTCTGGC
ATTGGCACACCGCCCTCTGTGCTCAAGCGGCAGAGGAAGAGGCGTGTGGCTCTGTCCCCTGTCACTGAGA
ATAGCACCAGTCTGTCCTTCCTGGATTCCTGTAACAGCCTCACGCCCAAGAGCACACCTGTTAAGACCCT
GCCCTTCTCGCCCTCCCAGTTTCTGAACTTCTGGAACAAACAGGACACATTGGAGCTGGAGAGCCCCTCG
CTGACATCCACCCCAGTGTGCAGCCAGAAGGTGGTGGTCACCACACCACTGCACCGGGACAAGACACCCC
TGCACCAGAAACATGCTGCGTTTGTAACCCCAGATCAGAAGTACTCCATGGACAACACTCCCCACACGCC
AACCCCGTTCAAGAACGCCCTGGAGAAGTACGGACCCCTGAAGCCCCTGCCACAGACCCCGCACCTGGAG
GAGGACTTGAAGGAGGTGCTGCGTTCTGAGGCTGGCATCGAACTCATCATCGAGGACGACATCAGGCCCG
AGAAGCAGAAGAGGAAGCCTGGGCTGCGGCGGAGCCCCATCAAGAAAGTCCGGAAGTCTCTGGCTCTTGA
CATTGTGGATGAGGATGTGAAGCTGATGATGTCCACACTGCCCAAGTCTCTATCCTTGCCGACAACTGCC
CCTTCAAACTCTTCCAGCCTCACCCTGTCAGGTATCAAAGAAGACAACAGCTTGCTCAACCAGGGCTTCT
TGCAGGCCAAGCCCGAGAAGGCAGCAGTGGCCCAGAAGCCCCGAAGCCACTTCACGACACCTGCCCCTAT
GTCCAGTGCCTGGAAGACGGTGGCCTGCGGGGGGACCAGGGACCAGCTTTTCATGCAGGAGAAAGCCCGG
CAGCTCCTGGGCCGCCTGAAGCCCAGCCACACATCTCGGACCCTCATCTTGTCCTAGTAATGAACTAGTC
CGTAACTTGAAAGTATTTCGATTTCTTGGCTTTATATATCTTGTGGAAAGGACGATTTCTGGCTTGGTTC
CTTTCAGATACGCGTTAAGTCGACAATCAACCTCTGGATTACAAAATTTGTGAAAGATTGACTGGTATTC
TTAACTATGTTGCTCCTTTTACGCTATGTGGATACGCTGCTTTAATGCCTTTGTATCATGCTATTGCTTC
CCGTATGGCTTTCATTTTCTCCTCCTTGTATAAATCCTGGTTGCTGTCTCTTTATGAGGAGTTGTGGCCC
GTTGTCAGGCAACGTGGCGTGGTGTGCACTGTGTTTGCTGACGCAACCCCCACTGGTTGGGGCATTGCCA
CCACCTGTCAGCTCCTTTCCGGGACTTTCGCTTTCCCCCTCCCTATTGCCACGGCGGAACTCATCGCCGC
CTGCCTTGCCCGCTGCTGGACAGGGGCTCGGCTGTTGGGCACTGACAATTCCGTGGTGTTGTCGGGGAAA
TCATCGTCCTTTCCTTGGCTGCTCGCCTGTGTTGCCACCTGGATTCTGCGCGGGACGTCCTTCTGCTACG
TCCCTTCGGCCCTCAATCCAGCGGACCTTCCTTCCCGCGGCCTGCTGCCGGCTCTGCGGCCTCTTCCGCG
TCTTCGCCTTCGCCCTCAGACGAGTCGGATCTCCCTTTGGGCCGCCTCCCCGCGTCGACTTTAAGACCAA
TGACTTACAAGGCAGCTGTAGATCTTAGCCACTTTTTAAAAGAAAAGGGGGGACTGGAAGGGCTAATTCA
CTCCCAACGAAGACAAGATCTGCTTTTTGCTTGTACTGGGTCTCTCTGGTTAGACCAGATCTGAGCCTGG
GAGCTCTCTGGCTAACTAGGGAACCCACTGCTTAAGCCTCAATAAAGCTTGCCTTGAGTGCTTCAAGTAG
TGTGTGCCCGTCTGTTGTGTGACTCTGGTAACTAGAGATCCCTCAGACCCTTTTAGTCAGTGTGGAAAAT
CTCTAGCAGTACGTATAGTAGTTCATGTCATCTTATTATTCAGTATTTATAACTTGCAAAGAAATGAATA
TCAGAGAGTGAGAGGAACTTGTTTATTGCAGCTTATAATGGTTACAAATAAAGCAATAGCATCACAAATT
TCACAAATAAAGCATTTTTTTCACTGCATTCTAGTTGTGGTTTGTCCAAACTCATCAATGTATCTTATCA
TGTCTGGCTCTAGCTATCCCGCCCCTAACTCCGCCCATCCCGCCCCTAACTCCGCCCAGTTCCGCCCATT
CTCCGCCCCATGGCTGACTAATTTTTTTTATTTATGCAGAGGCCGAGGCCGCCTCGGCCTCTGAGCTATT
CCAGAAGTAGTGAGGAGGCTTTTTTGGAGGCCTAGGGACGTACCCAATTCGCCCTATAGTGAGTCGTATT
ACGCGCGCTCACTGGCCGTCGTTTTACAACGTCGTGACTGGGAAAACCCTGGCGTTACCCAACTTAATCG
CCTTGCAGCACATCCCCCTTTCGCCAGCTGGCGTAATAGCGAAGAGGCCCGCACCGATCGCCCTTCCCAA
CAGTTGCGCAGCCTGAATGGCGAATGGG
[124 nt withheld, positions 7799-7922]
C
[91 nt withheld, positions 7924-8014]
A
[49 nt withheld, positions 8016-8064]
CCTTTGACGTTGGAGTCCACGTTCTTT
[37 nt withheld, positions 8092-8128]
ACCCTATCTCGGTCTATTCTTTTGATTTATAAGGGATTTTGCCGATTTCGGCCTATTGGTTAAAAAATGA
GCTGATTTAACAAAAATTTAACGCGAATTTTAACAAAATATTAACGCTTACAATTTAGGTGGCACTTTTC
GGGGAAATGTGCGCGGAACCCCTATTTGTTTATTTTTCTAAATACATTCAAATATGTATCCGCTCATGAG
ACAATAACCCTGATAAATGCTTCAATAATATTGAAAAAGGAAGAGTATGAGTATTCAACATTTCCGTGTC
GCCCTTATTCCCTTTTTTGCGGCATTTTGCCTTCCTGTTTTTGCTCACCCAGAAACGCTGGTGAAAGTAA
AAGATGCTGAAGATCAGTTGGGTGCACGAGTGGGTTACATCGAACTGGATCTCAACAGCGGTAAGATCCT
TGAGAGTTTTCGCCCCGAAGAACGTTTTCCAATGATGAGCACTTTTAAAGTTCTGCTATGTGGCGCGGTA
TTATCCCGTATTGACGCCGGGCAAGAGCAACTCGGTCGCCGCATACACTATTCTCAGAATGACTTGGTTG
AGTACTCACCAGTCACAGAAAAGCATCTTACGGATGGCATGACAGTAAGAGAATTATGCAGTGCTGCCAT
AACCATGAGTGATAACACTGCGGCCAACTTACTTCTGACAACGATCGGAGGACCGAAGGAGCTAACCGCT
TTTTTGCACAACATGGGGGATCATGTAACTCGCCTTGATCGTTGGGAACCGGAGCTGAATGAAGCCATAC
CAAACGACGAGCGTGACACCACGATGCCTGTAGCAATGGCAACAACGTTGCGCAAACTATTAACTGGCGA
ACTACTTACTCTAGCTTCCCGGCAACAATTAATAGACTGGATGGAGGCGGATAAAGTTGCAGGACCACTT
CTGCGCTCGGCCCTTCCGGCTGGCTGGTTTATTGCTGATAAATCTGGAGCCGGTGAGCGTGGGTCTCGCG
GTATCATTGCAGCACTGGGGCCAGATGGTAAGCCCTCCCGTATCGTAGTTATCTACACGACGGGGAGTCA
GGCAACTATGGATGAACGAAATAGACAGATCGCTGAGATAGGTGCCTCACTGATTAAGCATTGGTAACTG
TCAGACCAAGTTTACTCATATATACTTTAGATTGATTTAAAACTTCATTTTTAATTTAAAAGGATCTAGG
TGAAGATCCTTTTTGATAATCTCATGACCAAAATCCCTTAACGTGAGTTTTCGTTCCACTGAGCGTCAGA
CCCCGTAGAAAAGATCAAAGGATCTTCTTGAGATCCTTTTTTTCTGCGCGTAATCTGCTGCTTGCAAACA
AAAAAACCACCGCTACCAGCGGTGGTTTGTTTGCCGGATCAAGAGCTACCAACTCTTTTTCCGAAGGTAA
CTGGCTTCAGCAGAGCGCAGATACCAAATACTGTTCTTCTAGTGTAGCCGTAGTTAGGCCACCACTTCAA
GAACTCTGTAGCACCGCCTACATACCTCGCTCTGCTAATCCTGTTACCAGTGGCTGCTGCCAGTGGCGAT
AAGTCGTGTCTTACCGGGTTGGACTCAAGACGATAGTTACCGGATAAGGCGCAGCGGTCGGGCTGAACGG
GGGGTTCGTGCACACAGCCCAGCTTGGAGCGAACGACCTACACCGAACTGAGATACCTACAGCGTGAGCT
ATGAGAAAGCGCCACGCTTCCCGAAGGGAGAAAGGCGGACAGGTATCCGGTAAGCGGCAGGGTCGGAACA
GGAGAGCGCACGAGGGAGCTTCCAGGGGGAAACGCCTGGTATCTTTATAGTCCTGTCGGGTTTCGCCACC
TCTGACTTGAGCGTCGATTTTTGTGATGCTCGTCAGGGGGGCGGAGCCTATGGAAAAACGCCAGCAACGC
GGCCTTTTTACGGTTCCTGGCCTTTTGCTGGCCTTTTGCTCACATGTTCTTTCCTGCGTTATCCCCTGAT
TCTGTGGATAACCGTATTACCGCCTTTGAGTGAGCTGATACCGCTCGCCGCAGCCGAACGACCGAGCGCA
GCGAGTCAGTGAGCGAGGAAGCGGAAGAGCGCCCAATACGCAAACCGCCTCTCCCCGCGCGTTGGCCGAT
TCATTAATGCAGCTGGCACGACAGGTTTCCCGACTGGAAAGCGGGCAGTGAGCGCAACGCAATTAATGTG
AGTTAGCTCACTCATTAGGCACCCCAGGCTTTACACTTTATGCTTCCGGCTCGTATGTTGTGTGGAATTG
TGAGCGGATAACAATTTCACACAGGAAACAGCTATGACCATGATTACGCCAAGCGCGCAATTAACCCTCA
CTAAAGGGAACAAAAGCTGGAGCTGCAAGC
