>Addgene plasmid #142313 | TFORF2020 | depositor partial sequence | sequence record 279077 | Insert
ACCGCCACCATGTCTCGGCGGACGCGCTGCGAGGATCTGGATGAGCTGCACTACCAGGACACAGATTCAG
ATGTGCCGGAGCAGAGGGATAGCAAGTGCAAGGTCAAATGGACCCATGAGGAGGACGAGCAGCTGAGGGC
CCTGGTGAGGCAGTTTGGACAGCAGGACTGGAAGTTCCTGGCCAGCCACTTCCCTAACCGCACTGACCAG
CAATGCCAGTACAGGTGGCTGAGAGTTTTGAATCCAGACCTTGTCAAGGGGCCATGGACCAAAGAGGAAG
ACCAAAAAGTCATCGAGCTGGTTAAGAAGTATGGCACAAAGCAGTGGACACTGATTGCCAAGCACCTGAA
GGGCCGGCTGGGGAAGCAGTGCCGTGAACGCTGGCACAACCACCTCAACCCTGAGGTGAAGAAGTCTTGC
TGGACCGAGGAGGAGGACCGCATCATCTGCGAGGCCCACAAGGTGCTGGGCAACCGCTGGGCCGAGATCG
CCAAGATGTTGCCAGGGAGGACAGACAATGCTGTGAAGAATCACTGGAACTCTACCATCAAAAGGAAGGT
GGACACAGGAGGCTTCTTGAGCGAGTCCAAAGACTGCAAGCCCCCAGTGTACTTGCTGCTGGAGCTCGAG
GACAAGGACGGCCTCCAGAGTGCCCAGCCCACGGAAGGCCAGGGAAGTCTTCTGACCAACTGGCCCTCCG
TCCCTCCTACCATAAAGGAGGAGGAAAACAGTGAGGAGGAACTTGCAGCAGCCACCACATCGAAGGAACA
GGAGCCCATCGGTACAGATCTGGACGCAGTGCGAACACCAGAGCCCTTGGAGGAATTCCCGAAGCGTGAG
GACCAGGAAGGCTCCCCACCAGAAACGAGCCTGCCTTACAAGTGGGTGGTGGAGGCAGCTAACCTCCTCA
TCCCTGCTGTGGGTTCTAGCCTCTCTGAAGCCCTGGACTTGATCGAGTCGGACCCTGATGCTTGGTGTGA
CCTGAGTAAATTTGACCTCCCTGAGGAACCATCTGCAGAGGACAGTATCAACAACAGCCTAGTGCAGCTG
CAAGCGTCACATCAGCAGCAAGTCCTGCCACCCCGCCAGCCTTCCGCCCTGGTGCCCAGTGTGACCGAGT
ACCGCCTGGATGGCCACACCATCTCAGACCTGAGCCGGAGCAGCCGGGGCGAGCTGATCCCCATCTCCCC
CAGCACTGAAGTCGGGGGCTCTGGCATTGGCACACCGCCCTCTGTGCTCAAGCGGCAGAGGAAGAGGCGT
GTGGCTCTGTCCCCTGTCACTGAGAATAGCACCAGTCTGTCCTTCCTGGATTCCTGTAACAGCCTCACGC
CCAAGAGCACACCTGTTAAGACCCTGCCCTTCTCGCCCTCCCAGTTTCTGAACTTCTGGAACAAACAGGA
CACATTGGAGCTGGAGAGCCCCTCGCTGACATCCACCCCAGTGTGCAGCCAGAAGGTGGTGGTCACCACA
CCACTGCACCGGGACAAGACACCCCTGCACCAGAAACATGCTGCGTTTGTAACCCCAGATCAGAAGTACT
CCATGGACAACACTCCCCACACGCCAACCCCGTTCAAGAACGCCCTGGAGAAGTACGGACCCCTGAAGCC
CCTGCCACAGACCCCGCACCTGGAGGAGGACTTGAAGGAGGTGCTGCGTTCTGAGGCTGGCATCGAACTC
ATCATCGAGGACGACATCAGGCCCGAGAAGCAGAAGAGGAAGCCTGGGCTGCGGCGGAGCCCCATCAAGA
AAGTCCGGAAGTCTCTGGCTCTTGACATTGTGGATGAGGATGTGAAGCTGATGATGTCCACACTGCCCAA
GTCTCTATCCTTGCCGACAACTGCCCCTTCAAACTCTTCCAGCCTCACCCTGTCAGGTATCAAAGAAGAC
AACAGCTTGCTCAACCAGGGCTTCTTGCAGGCCAAGCCCGAGAAGGCAGCAGTGGCCCAGAAGCCCCGAA
GCCACTTCACGACACCTGCCCCTATGTCCAGTGCCTGGAAGACGGTGGCCTGCGGGGGGACCAGGGACCA
GCTTTTCATGCAGGAGAAAGCCCGGCAGCTCCTGGGCCGCCTGAAGCCCAGCCACACATCTCGGACCCTC
ATCTTGTCCTAGTAATGAACTAGTCCGTAACTTGAAAGTATTTCGATTTCTTGGCTTTATATATCTTGTG
GAAAGGACGATTTCTGGCTTGGTTCCTTTCAGAT
