>Addgene plasmid #142313 | TFORF2020 | depositor partial sequence | sequence record 279078 | Barcode
TTTCTGGCTTGGTTCCTTTCAGAT
